Addgene plasmid #136980: pGGF_RT_FAST_Venus
Purpose: Goldengate/Greengate module marker for transgenic Arabidopsis seed coat fluorescence
Depositing lab: Klaus Theres. Depositing organization: Max Planck Institute for Plant Breeding Research.
Backbone
  Vector backbone: pUC19
  Vector type: Bacterial Expression
Growth in bacteria
  Bacterial resistance: Ampicillin, 100 μg/mL
  Growth temperature: 37°C
  Growth strain: DH5alpha
  Copy number: High Copy
Gene/Insert
  Gene/Insert name: seed coat marker, replaced RFP w/ Venus. Replaced NOS terminator w/ Arabidopsis HSP18-2 terminator
  Species: Synthetic
  Mutation: BsaI site domestication in pOLE1:OLE1-RFP 688 G > A, 1427 A>G, 1454 C > T, 1457 A > G
  Cloning method: Restriction Enzyme; 5′ cloning site unknown (unknown if destroyed); 3′ cloning site unknown (unknown if destroyed)
Terms and licenses: Academic/Nonprofit Terms; Industry Terms: Not Available to Industry
Depositor comments: For use in the Greengate system (DOI: 10.1371/journal.pone.0083043, Addgene: Kit # 1000000036) or similar Goldengate-based systems. This plasmid carries a Greengate resistance cassette module, containing the seed coat marker --> DOI:10.1111/j.1365-313X.2009.04060.x
How to cite: pGGF_RT_FAST_Venus was a gift from Klaus Theres (Addgene plasmid # 136980 ; http://n2t.net/addgene:136980 ; RRID:Addgene_136980)
