[The description below was written by a language model from this plasmid's Addgene catalogue record and pLannotate feature annotations shown in this document.]
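Description:
pGGF_RT_FAST_Venus is a 5.8 kb GreenGate/Golden Gate entry module built on a pUC19 backbone. It is maintained in E. coli as a high-copy plasmid through the ColE1/pUC-type origin and selected with ampicillin via the bla gene and its promoter. Remnants of the cloning vector surround the insert, including the lac promoter/operator and CAP site, a lacZα fragment, SP6 and T7 phage promoters, and short lacI, bom and rop fragments. None of these contributes to the plant function of the module. Although it is catalogued as a bacterial expression vector, it serves mainly as a donor part for BsaI-based assembly, occupying the position normally used for the plant resistance cassette in the GreenGate system.

The payload is a variant of the FAST (fluorescence-accumulating seed technology) marker. It consists of the OLE1 promoter region followed by an oleosin coding sequence fused in frame at its C-terminus to the yellow fluorescent protein Venus, which replaces the RFP of the original marker. The automated annotation matched the oleosin to a Brassica napus homologue, whereas the record names it OLE1. The fragment annotated as Arabidopsis MSR4, on the opposite strand upstream of the oleosin, probably reflects neighbouring genomic sequence carried within the promoter region. Transcription ends at the Arabidopsis HSP18.2 terminator, which was substituted for the original NOS terminator. Four point mutations were introduced to remove internal BsaI sites, making the cassette compatible with Golden Gate cloning. Once the module is assembled into a plant transformation vector, transgenic Arabidopsis seeds can be identified by their Venus fluorescence rather than by antibiotic or herbicide selection.
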