Features (pLannotate 1.2.2; 16 found; start..end, strand, type, name):
     96..200     +  promoter       AmpR promoter: bla
    201..1061    +  CDS            AmpR: β-lactamase; bla; confers resistance to ampicillin, carbenicillin, and related antibiotics
   1232..1820    +  rep_origin     ori: high-copy-number ColE1/pMB1/pBR322/pUC origin of replication
   2003..2095    +  CDS            lacI (fragment): lac repressor; lacI; The lac repressor binds to the lac operator to inhibit transcription in E. coli. This inhibition can be relieved by adding lactose or isopropyl-β-D-thiogalactopyranoside (IPTG).
   2108..2129    +  protein_bind   CAP binding site: CAP binding activates transcription in the presence of cAMP. E. coli catabolite activator protein
   2144..2174    +  promoter       lac promoter: promoter for the E. coli lac operon
   2182..2198    +  protein_bind   lac operator: The lac repressor binds to the lac operator to inhibit transcription in E. coli. This inhibition can be relieved by adding lactose or isopropyl-β-D-thiogalactopyranoside (IPTG). lac repressor encoded by lacI
   2212..2230    +  promoter       SP6 promoter: promoter for bacteriophage SP6 RNA polymerase
   2610..3134    -  CDS            MSR4 (fragment): MSRA4_ARATH - Also known as PMSR, PMSR4. Experimental evidence at protein level: Swiss-Prot protein existence level 1. Catalyzes the reduction of methionine sulfoxide (MetSO) to methionine in proteins. Plays a protective role against oxidative stress by restoring activity to proteins that have been inactivated by methionine oxidation. Prevents the methionine sulfoxidation of the heat shock protein HSP21 and its subsequent inactivation. MSRA family specifically reduces the MetSO S-enantiomer. From Arabidopsis thaliana (Mouse-ear cress).
   3676..4392    +  CDS            OLEO2_BRANA: Experimental evidence at protein level: Swiss-Prot protein existence level 1. May have a structural role to stabilize the lipid body during desiccation of the seed by preventing coalescence of the oil. Probably interacts with both lipid and phospholipid moieties of lipid bodies. May also provide recognition signals for specific lipase anchorage in lipolysis during seedling growth. From Brassica napus (Rape).
   4393..5109    +  CDS            Venus: Venus is a basic (constitutively fluorescent) yellow fluorescent protein published in 2002, derived from Aequorea victoria. It is reported to be a rapidly-maturing weak dimer with moderate acid sensitivity.
   5114..5362    +  terminator     HSP terminator: efficient transcription terminator from the Arabidopsis thaliana heat shock protein 18.2 gene (Nagaya et al., 2010)
   5384..5402    -  promoter       T7 promoter: promoter for bacteriophage T7 RNA polymerase
   5404..5556    +  CDS            lacZα (fragment): LacZα fragment of β-galactosidase; lacZ fragment
   5562..5661    -  misc_feature   bom (fragment): basis of mobility region from pBR322
   5763..1       -  CDS            rop (fragment) (across the origin): Rop protein, which maintains plasmids at low copy number; rop
>Addgene plasmid #136980 | pGGF_RT_FAST_Venus | addgene full sequence | sequence record 269080 | Addgene NGS Result
GACGAAAGGGCCTCGTGATACGCCTATTTTTATAGGTTAATGTCATGATAATAATGGTTTCTTAGACGTC
AGGTGGCACTTTTCGGGGAAATGTGCGCGGAACCCCTATTTGTTTATTTTTCTAAATACATTCAAATATG
TATCCGCTCATGAGACAATAACCCTGATAAATGCTTCAATAATATTGAAAAAGGAAGAGTATGAGTATTC
AACATTTCCGTGTCGCCCTTATTCCCTTTTTTGCGGCATTTTGCCTTCCTGTTTTTGCTCACCCAGAAAC
GCTGGTGAAAGTAAAAGATGCTGAAGATCAGTTGGGTGCACGAGTGGGTTACATCGAACTGGATCTCAAC
AGCGGTAAGATCCTTGAGAGTTTTCGCCCCGAAGAACGTTTTCCAATGATGAGCACTTTTAAAGTTCTGC
TATGTGGCGCGGTATTATCCCGTATTGACGCCGGGCAAGAGCAACTCGGTCGCCGCATACACTATTCTCA
GAATGACTTGGTTGAGTACTCACCAGTCACAGAAAAGCATCTTACGGATGGCATGACAGTAAGAGAATTA
TGCAGTGCTGCCATAACCATGAGTGATAACACTGCGGCCAACTTACTTCTGACAACGATCGGAGGACCGA
AGGAGCTAACCGCTTTTTTGCACAACATGGGGGATCATGTAACTCGCCTTGATCGTTGGGAACCGGAGCT
GAATGAAGCCATACCAAACGACGAGCGTGACACCACGATGCCTGTAGCAATGGCAACAACGTTGCGCAAA
CTATTAACTGGCGAACTACTTACTCTAGCTTCCCGGCAACAATTAATAGACTGGATGGAGGCGGATAAAG
TTGCAGGACCACTTCTGCGCTCGGCCCTTCCGGCTGGCTGGTTTATTGCTGATAAATCTGGAGCCGGTGA
GCGTGGCTCTCGAGGTATCATTGCAGCACTGGGGCCAGATGGTAAGCCCTCCCGTATCGTAGTTATCTAC
ACGACGGGGAGTCAGGCAACTATGGATGAACGAAATAGACAGATCGCTGAGATAGGTGCCTCACTGATTA
AGCATTGGTAACTGTCAGACCAAGTTTACTCATATATACTTTAGATTGATTTAAAACTTCATTTTTAATT
TAAAAGGATCTAGGTGAAGATCCTTTTTGATAATCTCATGACCAAAATCCCTTAACGTGAGTTTTCGTTC
CACTGAGCGTCAGACCCCGTAGAAAAGATCAAAGGATCTTCTTGAGATCCTTTTTTTCTGCGCGTAATCT
GCTGCTTGCAAACAAAAAAACCACCGCTACCAGCGGTGGTTTGTTTGCCGGATCAAGAGCTACCAACTCT
TTTTCCGAAGGTAACTGGCTTCAGCAGAGCGCAGATACCAAATACTGTTCTTCTAGTGTAGCCGTAGTTA
GGCCACCACTTCAAGAACTCTGTAGCACCGCCTACATACCTCGCTCTGCTAATCCTGTTACCAGTGGCTG
CTGCCAGTGGCGATAAGTCGTGTCTTACCGGGTTGGACTCAAGACGATAGTTACCGGATAAGGCGCAGCG
GTCGGGCTGAACGGGGGGTTCGTGCACACAGCCCAGCTTGGAGCGAACGACCTACACCGAACTGAGATAC
CTACAGCGTGAGCTATGAGAAAGCGCCACGCTTCCCGAAGGGAGAAAGGCGGACAGGTATCCGGTAAGCG
GCAGGGTCGGAACAGGAGAGCGCACGAGGGAGCTTCCAGGGGGAAACGCCTGGTATCTTTATAGTCCTGT
CGGGTTTCGCCACCTCTGACTTGAGCGTCGATTTTTGTGATGCTCGTCAGGGGGGCGGAGCCTATGGAAA
AACGCCAGCAACGCGGCCTTTTTACGGTTCCTGGCCTTTTGCTGGCCTTTTGCTCACATGTTCTTTCCTG
CGTTATCCCCTGATTCTGTGGATAACCGTATTACCGCCTTTGAGTGAGCTGATACCGCTCGCCGCAGCCG
AACGACCGAGCGCAGCGAGTCAGTGAGCGAGGAAGCGGAAGAGCGCCCAATACGCAAACCGCCTCTCCCC
GCGCGTTGGCCGATTCATTAATGCAGCTGGCACGACAGGTTTCCCGACTGGAAAGCGGGCAGTGAGCGCA
ACGCAATTAATGTGAGTTAGCTCACTCATTAGGCACCCCAGGCTTTACACTTTATGCTTCCGGCTCGTAT
GTTGTGTGGAATTGTGAGCGGATAACAATTTCACACGAGCTATTTAGGTGACACTATAGAAGTGAAGCTT
GGTCTCAACTACTTCAAGTGTATGTAGGTATAGTAACATGAACAAGAACAGACTCAAGTACAAGATCGCA
TACGAAAATGGAAATGGCAATGTCACTTCCACATAATCAAACACGAATCCTCATATCAACAAGGCCTGAG
ATTCTAACTAGCTCATAACAACTTAGCCAATAGTTACTTGAGACTACCAAATGTATGTAGAACTAAAGAC
TAAGGGACAGAGAGTTCGTCTAAACAGGTGAATCTAGTCGTTGTTATCTAATAAACAATTCAGCCCCAAA
TGCAGAACACACATAGAGCTCTCTATTGATTCAAATTACGATCTGATACTGATAACGTCTAGATTTTTAG
GGTTAAAGCAATCAATCACCTGACGATTCAAGGTGGTTGGATCATGACGATTCCAGAAAACATCAAGCAA
GCTCTCAAAGCTACACTCTTTGGGATCATACTGAACTCTAACAACCTCGTTATGTCCCGTAGTGCCAGTA
CAGACATCCTCGTAACTCGGATTGTGCACGATGCCATGGCTATACCCAACCTCGGTCTTGGTCACACCAG
GAACTCTCTGGTAAGCTAGCTCCACTCCCCAGAAACAACCGGCGCCAAATTGCGCGAATTGCTGACCTGA
AGACGGAACATCATCGTCGGGTCCTTGGGCGATTGCGGCGGAAGATGGGTCAGCTTGGGCTTGAGGACAA
GACCCGAATCCGAGTCTGTTGAAAAGGTTGTTCATTGGGGATTTGTATACGGAGATTGGTCGTCGAGAGG
TTTGAGGGAAAGGACAAATGGGTTTGGCTCTGGAGAAAGAGAGTGCGGCTTTAGAGAGAGAATTGAGAGG
TTTAGAGAGAGATGCGGCGGCGATGAGCGGAGGAGAGACGACGAGGACCTGCATTATCAAAGCAGTGACG
TGGTGAAATTTGGAACTTTTAAGAGGCAGATAGATTTATTATTTGTATCCATTTTCTTCATTGTTCTAGA
ATGTCGCGGAACAAATTTTAAAACTAAATCCTAAATTTTTCTAATTTTGTTGCCAATAGTGGATATGTGG
GCCGTATAGAAGGAATCTATTGAAGGCCCAAACCCATACTGACGAGCCCAAAGGTTCGTTTTGCGTTTTA
TGTTTCGGTTCGATGCCAACGCCACATTCTGAGCTAGGCAAAAAACAAACGTGTCTTTGAATAGACTCCT
CTCGTTAACACATGCAGCGGCTGCATGGTGACGCCATTAACACGTGGCCTACAATTGCATGATGTCTCCA
TTGACACGTGACTTCTCGTCTCCTTTCTTAATATATCTAACAAACACTCCTACCTCTTCCAAAATATATA
CACATCTTTTTGATCAATCTCTCATTCAAAATCTCATTCTCTCTAGTAAACAAGAACAAAAAAATGGCGG
ATACAGCTAGAGGAACCCATCACGATATCATCGGCAGGGACCAGTACCCGATGATGGGCCGAGATCGGGA
CCAGTACCAGATGTCCGGACGAGGATCTGACTACTCCAAGTCTAGGCAGATTGCTAAAGCTGCAACTGCT
GTCACAGCTGGTGGTTCCCTCCTTGTTCTCTCCAGCCTTACCCTTGTTGGAACTGTCATAGCTTTGACTG
TTGCAACACCTCTGCTCGTTATCTTCAGCCCAATCCTTGTCCCGGCTCTCATCACAGTTGCACTCCTCAT
CACCGGTTTTCTTTCCTCTGGAGGGTTTGGCATTGCCGCTATAACCGTTTTCTCTTGGATTTACAAGTAA
GCACACATTTATCATCTTACTTCATAATTTTGTGCAATATGTGCATGCATGTGTTGAGCCAGTAGCTTTG
GATCAATTTTTTTGGTCGAATAACAAATGTAACAATAAGAAATTGCAAATTCTAGGGAACATTTGGTTAA
CTAAATACGAAATTTGACCTAGCTAGCTTGAATGTGTCTGTGTATATCATCTATATAGGTAAAATGCTTG
GTATGATACCTATTGATTGTGAATAGGTACGCAACGGGAGAGCACCCACAGGGATCAGACAAGTTGGACA
GTGCAAGGATGAAGTTGGGAAGCAAAGCTCAGGATCTGAAAGACAGAGCTCAGTACTACGGACAGCAACA
TACTGGTGGGGAACATGACCGTGACCGTACTCGTGGTGGCCAGCACACTACTATGGTGAGCAAGGGCGAG
GAGCTGTTCACCGGGGTGGTGCCCATCCTGGTCGAGCTGGACGGCGACGTAAACGGCCACAAGTTCAGCG
TGTCCGGCGAGGGCGAGGGCGATGCCACCTACGGCAAGCTGACCCTGAAGCTGATCTGCACCACCGGCAA
GCTGCCCGTGCCCTGGCCCACCCTCGTGACCACCCTGGGCTACGGCCTGCAGTGCTTCGCCCGCTACCCC
GACCACATGAAGCAGCACGACTTCTTCAAGTCCGCCATGCCCGAAGGCTACGTCCAGGAGCGCACCATCT
TCTTCAAGGACGACGGCAACTACAAGACCCGCGCCGAGGTGAAGTTCGAGGGCGACACCCTGGTGAACCG
CATCGAGCTGAAGGGCATCGACTTCAAGGAGGACGGCAACATCCTGGGGCACAAGCTGGAGTACAACTAC
AACAGCCACAACGTCTATATCACCGCCGACAAGCAGAAGAACGGCATCAAGGCCAACTTCAAGATCCGCC
ACAACATCGAGGACGGCGGCGTGCAGCTCGCCGACCACTACCAGCAGAACACCCCCATCGGCGACGGCCC
CGTGCTGCTGCCCGACAACCACTACCTGAGCTACCAGTCCGCCCTGAGCAAAGACCCCAACGAGAAGCGC
GATCACATGGTCCTGCTGGAGTTCGTGACCGCCGCCGGGATCACTCTCGGCATGGACGAGCTGTACAAGT
GAATATGAAGATGAAGATGAAATATTTGGTGTGTCAAATAAAAAGCTTGTGTGCTTAAGTTTGTGTTTTT
TTCTTGGCTTGTTGTGTTATGAATTTGTGGCTTTTTCTAATATTAAATGAATGTAAGATCTCATTATAAT
GAATAAACAAATGTTTCTATAATCCATTGTGAATGTTTTGTTGGATCTCTTCTGCAGCATATAACTACTG
TATGTGCTATGGTATGGACTATGGAATATGATTAAAGATAAGGTATTGAGACCGAATTCTCGCCCTATAG
TGAGTCGTATTACCTGGCCGTCGTTTTACAACGTCGTGACTGGGAAAACCCTGGCGTTACCCAACTTAAT
CGCCTTGCAGCACATCCCCCTTTCGCCAGCTGGCGTAATAGCGAAGAGGCCCGCACCGATCGCCCTTCCC
AACAGTTGCGCAGCCTGAATGGCGAATGGCGCCTGATGCGGTATTTTCTCCTTACGCATCTGTGCGGTAT
TTCACACCGCATATGGTGCACTCTCAGTACAATCTGCTCTGATGCCGCATAGTTAAGCCAGCCCCGACAC
CCGCCAACACCCGCTGACGCGCCCTGACGGGCTTGTCTGCTCCCGGCATCCGCTTACAGACAAGCTGTGA
CCGTCTCCGGGAGCTGCATGTGTCAGAGGTTTTCACCGTCATCACCGAAACGCGCGA
